Addgene plasmid #97395: PEP109E
Purpose: binary construct of cytosolic mCherry with sfGFP11 tag for plant expression
Depositing lab: Savithramma Dinesh-Kumar. Depositing organization: University of California, Davis. Publication: Spatiotemporal Monitoring of Pseudomonas syringae Effectors via Type III Secretion Using Split Fluorescent Protein Fragments. Park E, Lee HY, Woo J, Choi D, Dinesh-Kumar SP. Plant Cell. 2017 Jul;29(7):1571-1584. doi: 10.1105/tpc.17.00047. Epub 2017 Jun 14. PubMed 28619883.
Backbone
  Vector backbone: pCAMBIA1380
  Vector type: Plant Expression
  Selectable markers: Hygromycin
Growth in bacteria
  Bacterial resistance: Kanamycin, 50 μg/mL
  Growth temperature: 37°C
  Growth strain: DH5alpha
  Copy number: High Copy
Gene/Insert
  Gene/Insert name: mCherry-sfGFP11
  Species: Synthetic
  Tag / fusion protein: cytosol
Terms and licenses: Academic/Nonprofit Terms; Industry Terms: Not Available to Industry
How to cite: PEP109E was a gift from Savithramma Dinesh-Kumar (Addgene plasmid # 97395 ; http://n2t.net/addgene:97395 ; RRID:Addgene_97395)
