[The description below was written by a language model from this plasmid's Addgene catalogue record and pLannotate feature annotations shown in this document.]
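Description:
PEP109E is a plant binary (T-DNA) vector built on the pCAMBIA1380 backbone, intended for Agrobacterium-mediated delivery into plants to express a cytosolic mCherry carrying the sfGFP11 tag. The backbone combines a high-copy ColE1/pBR322-type origin with the bom mobilisation region for propagation in E. coli, and the pVS1 oriV together with the RepA replication and StaA stability proteins for maintenance in Agrobacterium. Bacterial selection is by kanamycin (aphA-3). Between the nopaline-type left and right border repeats, the T-DNA holds a plant selection cassette in which an enhanced (duplicated-enhancer) CaMV 35S promoter drives hygromycin phosphotransferase, terminated by the CaMV poly(A) signal.

The payload lies on the opposite strand to the hygromycin cassette: an mCherry coding sequence followed by a Myc epitope tag and a fragment of a multiple cloning site, then, across the plasmid's numbering origin, a short His-tag fragment and the NOS terminator next to the right border. The sfGFP11 segment, the eleventh beta-strand of superfolder GFP, is named in the catalogue entry but is not annotated in either feature table, probably because it is too short to be detected. No promoter for the mCherry fusion is annotated; roughly 1.4 kb upstream of mCherry is unannotated, and the record does not state what drives expression. The depositor and repository-sequenced records differ by only a few nucleotides and share the same feature layout.

In split-GFP systems, sfGFP11 restores green fluorescence when it meets the complementary GFP1-10 fragment. The associated work used such fragments to monitor Pseudomonas syringae type III effectors, so this construct plausibly serves as a red-marked cytosolic sfGFP11 source or control, though the record does not specify its role.
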