Features (pLannotate 1.2.2; 18 found; start..end, strand, type, name):
      5..23      +  CDS            9xHis (fragment): 9xHis affinity tag
     58..310     +  terminator     NOS terminator: nopaline synthase terminator and poly(A) signal
    332..356     +  misc_feature   RB T-DNA repeat: right border repeat from nopaline C58 T-DNA
    695..1096    +  CDS            Y4CG_SINFN (fragment): Protein inferred from homology: Swiss-Prot protein existence level 3. From Sinorhizobium fredii (strain NBRC 101917 / NGR234).
   1656..2285    +  CDS            pVS1 StaA: stability protein from the Pseudomonas plasmid pVS1 (Heeb et al., 2000)
   2718..3786    +  CDS            pVS1 RepA (fragment): replication protein from the Pseudomonas plasmid pVS1 (Heeb et al., 2000)
   3852..4046    +  rep_origin     pVS1 oriV: origin of replication for the Pseudomonas plasmid pVS1 (Heeb et al., 2000)
   4249..4288    +  CDS            rop (fragment): Rop protein, which maintains plasmids at low copy number; rop
   4390..4530    +  misc_feature   bom: basis of mobility region from pBR322
   4716..5304    -  rep_origin     ori: high-copy-number ColE1/pMB1/pBR322/pUC origin of replication
   5391..6185    -  CDS            KanR: aminoglycoside phosphotransferase; aphA-3; confers resistance to kanamycin
   6610..6634    +  misc_feature   LB T-DNA repeat: left border repeat from nopaline C58 T-DNA
   6712..6886    -  polyA_signal   CaMV poly(A) signal: cauliflower mosaic virus polyadenylation signal
   6926..7951    -  CDS            HygR: hygromycin B phosphotransferase confers resistance to hygromycin
   8019..8696    -  promoter       CaMV 35S promoter (enhanced): cauliflower mosaic virus 35S promoter with a duplicated enhancer region
  10128..10832   +  CDS            mCherry: mCherry is a basic (constitutively fluorescent) red fluorescent protein published in 2004, derived from Discosoma sp.. It is reported to be a very rapidly-maturing monomer with low acid sensitivity.
  10842..10871   +  CDS            Myc: Myc (human c-Myc proto-oncogene) epitope tag
  10871..10908   -  misc_feature   MCS (fragment): pBluescript multiple cloning site
>Addgene plasmid #97395 | PEP109E | depositor full sequence | sequence record 181949 | PEP109E sequence 11003 bps
CTAGCCACCACCACCACCACCACGTGTGAATTACAGGTGACCAGCTCGAATTTCCCCGATCGTTCAAACA
TTTGGCAATAAAGTTTCTTAAGATTGAATCCTGTTGCCGGTCTTGCGATGATTATCATATAATTTCTGTT
GAATTACGTTAAGCATGTAATAATTAACATGTAATGCATGACGTTATTTATGAGATGGGTTTTTATGATT
AGAGTCCCGCAATTATACATTTAATACGCGATAGAAAACAAAATATAGCGCGCAAACTAGGATAAATTAT
CGCGCGCGGTGTCATCTATGTTACTAGATCGGGAATTAAACTATCAGTGTTTGACAGGATATATTGGCGG
GTAAACCTAAGAGAAAAGAGCGTTTATTAGAATAACGGATATTTAAAAGGGCGTGAAAAGGTTTATCCGT
TCGTCCATTTGTATGTGCATGCCAACCACAGGGTTCCCCTCGGGATCAAAGTACTTTGATCCAACCCCTC
CGCTGCTATAGTGCAGTCGGCTTCTGACGTTCAGTGCAGCCGTCTTCTGAAAACGACATGTCGCACAAGT
CCTAAGTTACGCGACAGGCTGCCGCCCTGCCCTTTTCCTGGCGTTTTCTTGTCGCGTGTTTTAGTCGCAT
AAAGTAGAATACTTGCGACTAGAACCGGAGACATTACGCCATGAACAAGAGCGCCGCCGCTGGCCTGCTG
GGCTATGCCCGCGTCAGCACCGACGACCAGGACTTGACCAACCAACGGGCCGAACTGCACGCGGCCGGCT
GCACCAAGCTGTTTTCCGAGAAGATCACCGGCACCAGGCGCGACCGCCCGGAGCTGGCCAGGATGCTTGA
CCACCTACGCCCTGGCGACGTTGTGACAGTGACCAGGCTAGACCGCCTGGCCCGCAGCACCCGCGACCTA
CTGGACATTGCCGAGCGCATCCAGGAGGCCGGCGCGGGCCTGCGTAGCCTGGCAGAGCCGTGGGCCGACA
CCACCACGCCGGCCGGCCGCATGGTGTTGACCGTGTTCGCCGGCATTGCCGAGTTCGAGCGTTCCCTAAT
CATCGACCGCACCCGGAGCGGGCGCGAGGCCGCCAAGGCCCGAGGCGTGAAGTTTGGCCCCCGCCCTACC
CTCACCCCGGCACAGATCGCGCACGCCCGCGAGCTGATCGACCAGGAAGGCCGCACCGTGAAAGAGGCGG
CTGCACTGCTTGGCGTGCATCGCTCGACCCTGTACCGCGCACTTGAGCGCAGCGAGGAAGTGACGCCCAC
CGAGGCCAGGCGGCGCGGTGCCTTCCGTGAGGACGCATTGACCGAGGCCGACGCCCTGGCGGCCGCCGAG
AATGAACGCCAAGAGGAACAAGCATGAAACCGCACCAGGACGGCCAGGACGAACCGTTTTTCATTACCGA
AGAGATCGAGGCGGAGATGATCGCGGCCGGGTACGTGTTCGAGCCGCCCGCGCACGTCTCAACCGTGCGG
CTGCATGAAATCCTGGCCGGTTTGTCTGATGCCAAGCTGGCGGCCTGGCCGGCCAGCTTGGCCGCTGAAG
AAACCGAGCGCCGCCGTCTAAAAAGGTGATGTGTATTTGAGTAAAACAGCTTGCGTCATGCGGTCGCTGC
GTATATGATGCGATGAGTAAATAAACAAATACGCAAGGGGAACGCATGAAGGTTATCGCTGTACTTAACC
AGAAAGGCGGGTCAGGCAAGACGACCATCGCAACCCATCTAGCCCGCGCCCTGCAACTCGCCGGGGCCGA
TGTTCTGTTAGTCGATTCCGATCCCCAGGGCAGTGCCCGCGATTGGGCGGCCGTGCGGGAAGATCAACCG
CTAACCGTTGTCGGCATCGACCGCCCGACGATTGACCGCGACGTGAAGGCCATCGGCCGGCGCGACTTCG
TAGTGATCGACGGAGCGCCCCAGGCGGCGGACTTGGCTGTGTCCGCGATCAAGGCAGCCGACTTCGTGCT
GATTCCGGTGCAGCCAAGCCCTTACGACATATGGGCCACCGCCGACCTGGTGGAGCTGGTTAAGCAGCGC
ATTGAGGTCACGGATGGAAGGCTACAAGCGGCCTTTGTCGTGTCGCGGGCGATCAAAGGCACGCGCATCG
GCGGTGAGGTTGCCGAGGCGCTGGCCGGGTACGAGCTGCCCATTCTTGAGTCCCGTATCACGCAGCGCGT
GAGCTACCCAGGCACTGCCGCCGCCGGCACAACCGTTCTTGAATCAGAACCCGAGGGCGACGCTGCCCGC
GAGGTCCAGGCGCTGGCCGCTGAAATTAAATCAAAACTCATTTGAGTTAATGAGGTAAAGAGAAAATGAG
CAAAAGCACAAACACGCTAAGTGCCGGCCGTCCGAGCGCACGCAGCAGCAAGGCTGCAACGTTGGCCAGC
CTGGCAGACACGCCAGCCATGAAGCGGGTCAACTTTCAGTTGCCGGCGGAGGATCACACCAAGCTGAAGA
TGTACGCGGTACGCCAAGGCAAGACCATTACCGAGCTGCTATCTGAATACATCGCGCAGCTACCAGAGTA
AATGAGCAAATGAATAAATGAGTAGATGAATTTTAGCGGCTAAAGGAGGCGGCATGGAAAATCAAGAACA
ACCAGGCACCGACGCCGTGGAATGCCCCATGTGTGGAGGAACGGGCGGTTGGCCAGGCGTAAGCGGCTGG
GTTGTCTGCCGGCCCTGCAATGGCACTGGAACCCCCAAGCCCGAGGAATCGGCGTGACGGTCGCAAACCA
TCCGGCCCGGTACAAATCGGCGCGGCGCTGGGTGATGACCTGGTGGAGAAGTTGAAGGCCGCGCAGGCCG
CCCAGCGGCAACGCATCGAGGCAGAAGCACGCCCCGGTGAATCGTGGCAAGCGGCCGCTGATCGAATCCG
CAAAGAATCCCGGCAACCGCCGGCAGCCGGTGCGCCGTCGATTAGGAAGCCGCCCAAGGGCGACGAGCAA
CCAGATTTTTTCGTTCCGATGCTCTATGACGTGGGCACCCGCGATAGTCGCAGCATCATGGACGTGGCCG
TTTTCCGTCTGTCGAAGCGTGACCGACGAGCTGGCGAGGTGATCCGCTACGAGCTTCCAGACGGGCACGT
AGAGGTTTCCGCAGGGCCGGCCGGCATGGCCAGTGTGTGGGATTACGACCTGGTACTGATGGCGGTTTCC
CATCTAACCGAATCCATGAACCGATACCGGGAAGGGAAGGGAGACAAGCCCGGCCGCGTGTTCCGTCCAC
ACGTTGCGGACGTACTCAAGTTCTGCCGGCGAGCCGATGGCGGAAAGCAGAAAGACGACCTGGTAGAAAC
CTGCATTCGGTTAAACACCACGCACGTTGCCATGCAGCGTACGAAGAAGGCCAAGAACGGCCGCCTGGTG
ACGGTATCCGAGGGTGAAGCCTTGATTAGCCGCTACAAGATCGTAAAGAGCGAAACCGGGCGGCCGGAGT
ACATCGAGATCGAGCTAGCTGATTGGATGTACCGCGAGATCACAGAAGGCAAGAACCCGGACGTGCTGAC
GGTTCACCCCGATTACTTTTTGATCGATCCCGGCATCGGCCGTTTTCTCTACCGCCTGGCACGCCGCGCC
GCAGGCAAGGCAGAAGCCAGATGGTTGTTCAAGACGATCTACGAACGCAGTGGCAGCGCCGGAGAGTTCA
AGAAGTTCTGTTTCACCGTGCGCAAGCTGATCGGGTCAAATGACCTGCCGGAGTACGATTTGAAGGAGGA
GGCGGGGCAGGCTGGCCCGATCCTAGTCATGCGCTACCGCAACCTGATCGAGGGCGAAGCATCCGCCGGT
TCCTAATGTACGGAGCAGATGCTAGGGCAAATTGCCCTAGCAGGGGAAAAAGGTCGAAAAGGTCTCTTTC
CTGTGGATAGCACGTACATTGGGAACCCAAAGCCGTACATTGGGAACCGGAACCCGTACATTGGGAACCC
AAAGCCGTACATTGGGAACCGGTCACACATGTAAGTGACTGATATAAAAGAGAAAAAAGGCGATTTTTCC
GCCTAAAACTCTTTAAAACTTATTAAAACTCTTAAAACCCGCCTGGCCTGTGCATAACTGTCTGGCCAGC
GCACAGCCGAAGAGCTGCAAAAAGCGCCTACCCTTCGGTCGCTGCGCTCCCTACGCCCCGCCGCTTCGCG
TCGGCCTATCGCGGCCGCTGGCCGCTCAAAAATGGCTGGCCTACGGCCAGGCAATCTACCAGGGCGCGGA
CAAGCCGCGCCGTCGCCACTCGACCGCCGGCGCCCACATCAAGGCACCCTGCCTCGCGCGTTTCGGTGAT
GACGGTGAAAACCTCTGACACATGCAGCTCCCGGAGACGGTCACAGCTTGTCTGTAAGCGGATGCCGGGA
GCAGACAAGCCCGTCAGGGCGCGTCAGCGGGTGTTGGCGGGTGTCGGGGCGCAGCCATGACCCAGTCACG
TAGCGATAGCGGAGTGTATACTGGCTTAACTATGCGGCATCAGAGCAGATTGTACTGAGAGTGCACCATA
TGCGGTGTGAAATACCGCACAGATGCGTAAGGAGAAAATACCGCATCAGGCGCTCTTCCGCTTCCTCGCT
CACTGACTCGCTGCGCTCGGTCGTTCGGCTGCGGCGAGCGGTATCAGCTCACTCAAAGGCGGTAATACGG
TTATCCACAGAATCAGGGGATAACGCAGGAAAGAACATGTGAGCAAAAGGCCAGCAAAAGGCCAGGAACC
GTAAAAAGGCCGCGTTGCTGGCGTTTTTCCATAGGCTCCGCCCCCCTGACGAGCATCACAAAAATCGACG
CTCAAGTCAGAGGTGGCGAAACCCGACAGGACTATAAAGATACCAGGCGTTTCCCCCTGGAAGCTCCCTC
GTGCGCTCTCCTGTTCCGACCCTGCCGCTTACCGGATACCTGTCCGCCTTTCTCCCTTCGGGAAGCGTGG
CGCTTTCTCATAGCTCACGCTGTAGGTATCTCAGTTCGGTGTAGGTCGTTCGCTCCAAGCTGGGCTGTGT
GCACGAACCCCCCGTTCAGCCCGACCGCTGCGCCTTATCCGGTAACTATCGTCTTGAGTCCAACCCGGTA
AGACACGACTTATCGCCACTGGCAGCAGCCACTGGTAACAGGATTAGCAGAGCGAGGTATGTAGGCGGTG
CTACAGAGTTCTTGAAGTGGTGGCCTAACTACGGCTACACTAGAAGGACAGTATTTGGTATCTGCGCTCT
GCTGAAGCCAGTTACCTTCGGAAAAAGAGTTGGTAGCTCTTGATCCGGCAAACAAACCACCGCTGGTAGC
GGTGGTTTTTTTGTTTGCAAGCAGCAGATTACGCGCAGAAAAAAAGGATCTCAAGAAGATCCTTTGATCT
TTTCTACGGGGTCTGACGCTCAGTGGAACGAAAACTCACGTTAAGGGATTTTGGTCATGCATTCTAGGTA
CTAAAACAATTCATCCAGTAAAATATAATATTTTATTTTCTCCCAATCAGGCTTGATCCCCAGTAAGTCA
AAAAATAGCTCGACATACTGTTCTTCCCCGATATCCTCCCTGATCGACCGGACGCAGAAGGCAATGTCAT
ACCACTTGTCCGCCCTGCCGCTTCTCCCAAGATCAATAAAGCCACTTACTTTGCCATCTTTCACAAAGAT
GTTGCTGTCTCCCAGGTCGCCGTGGGAAAAGACAAGTTCCTCTTCGGGCTTTTCCGTCTTTAAAAAATCA
TACAGCTCGCGCGGATCTTTAAATGGAGTGTCTTCTTCCCAGTTTTCGCAATCCACATCGGCCAGATCGT
TATTCAGTAAGTAATCCAATTCGGCTAAGCGGCTGTCTAAGCTATTCGTATAGGGACAATCCGATATGTC
GATGGAGTGAAAGAGCCTGATGCACTCCGCATACAGCTCGATAATCTTTTCAGGGCTTTGTTCATCTTCA
TACTCTTCCGAGCAAAGGACGCCATCGGCCTCACTCATGAGCAGATTGCTCCAGCCATCATGCCGTTCAA
AGTGCAGGACCTTTGGAACAGGCAGCTTTCCTTCCAGCCATAGCATCATGTCCTTTTCCCGTTCCACATC
ATAGGTGGTCCCTTTATACCGGCTGTCCGTCATTTTTAAATATAGGTTTTCATTTTCTCCCACCAGCTTA
TATACCTTAGCAGGAGACATTCCTTCCGTATCTTTTACGCAGCGGTATTTTTCGATCAGTTTTTTCAATT
CCGGTGATATTCTCATTTTAGCCATTTATTATTTCCTTCCTCTTTTCTACAGTATTTAAAGATACCCCAA
GAAGCTAATTATAACAAGACGAACTCCAATTCACTGTTCCTTGCATTCTAAAACCTTAAATACCAGAAAA
CAGCTTTTTCAAAGTTGTTTTCAAAGTTGGCGTATAACATAGTATCGACGGAGCCGATTTTGAAACCGCG
GTGATCACAGGCAGCAACGCTCTGTCATCGTTACAATCAACATGCTACCCTCCGCGAGATCATCCGTGTT
TCAAACCCGGCAGCTTAGTTGCCGTTCTTCCGAATAGCATCGGTAACATGAGCAAAGTCTGCCGCCTTAC
AACGGCTCTCCCGCTGACGCCGTCCCGGACTGATGGGCTGCCTGTATCGAGTGGTGATTTTGTGCCGAGC
TGCCGGTCGGGGAGCTGTTGGCTGGCTGGTGGCAGGATATATTGTGGTGTAAACAAATTGACGCTTAGAC
AACTTAATAACACATTGCGGACGTTTTTAATGTACTGAATTAACGCCGAATTAATTCGGGGGATCTGGAT
TTTAGTACTGGATTTTGGTTTTAGGAATTAGAAATTTTATTGATAGAAGTATTTTACAAATACAAATACA
TACTAAGGGTTTCTTATATGCTCAACACATGAGCGAAACCCTATAGGAACCCTAATTCCCTTATCTGGGA
ACTACTCACACATTATTATGGAGAAACTCGAGCTTGTCGATCGACAGATCCGGTCGGCATCTACTCTATT
TCTTTGCCCTCGGACGAGTGCTGGGGCGTCGGTTTCCACTATCGGCGAGTACTTCTACACAGCCATCGGT
CCAGACGGCCGCGCTTCTGCGGGCGATTTGTGTACGCCCGACAGTCCCGGCTCCGGATCGGACGATTGCG
TCGCATCGACCCTGCGCCCAAGCTGCATCATCGAAATTGCCGTCAACCAAGCTCTGATAGAGTTGGTCAA
GACCAATGCGGAGCATATACGCCCGGAGTCGTGGCGATCCTGCAAGCTCCGGATGCCTCCGCTCGAAGTA
GCGCGTCTGCTGCTCCATACAAGCCAACCACGGCCTCCAGAAGAAGATGTTGGCGACCTCGTATTGGGAA
TCCCCGAACATCGCCTCGCTCCAGTCAATGACCGCTGTTATGCGGCCATTGTCCGTCAGGACATTGTTGG
AGCCGAAATCCGCGTGCACGAGGTGCCGGACTTCGGGGCAGTCCTCGGCCCAAAGCATCAGCTCATCGAG
AGCCTGCGCGACGGACGCACTGACGGTGTCGTCCATCACAGTTTGCCAGTGATACACATGGGGATCAGCA
ATCGCGCATATGAAATCACGCCATGTAGTGTATTGACCGATTCCTTGCGGTCCGAATGGGCCGAACCCGC
TCGTCTGGCTAAGATCGGCCGCAGCGATCGCATCCATAGCCTCCGCGACCGGTTGTAGAACAGCGGGCAG
TTCGGTTTCAGGCAGGTCTTGCAACGTGACACCCTGTGCACGGCGGGAGATGCAATAGGTCAGGCTCTCG
CTAAACTCCCCAATGTCAAGCACTTCCGGAATCGGGAGCGCGGCCGATGCAAAGTGCCGATAAACATAAC
GATCTTTGTAGAAACCATCGGCGCAGCTATTTACCCGCAGGACATATCCACGCCCTCCTACATCGAAGCT
GAAAGCACGAGATTCTTCGCCCTCCGAGAGCTGCATCAGGTCGGAGACGCTGTCGAACTTTTCGATCAGA
AACTTCTCGACAGACGTCGCGGTGAGTTCAGGCTTTTTCATATCTCATTGCCCCCCGGGATCTGCGAAAG
CTCGAGAGAGATAGATTTGTAGAGAGAGACTGGTGATTTCAGCGTGTCCTCTCCAAATGAAATGAACTTC
CTTATATAGAGGAAGGTCTTGCGAAGGATAGTGGGATTGTGCGTCATCCCTTACGTCAGTGGAGATATCA
CATCAATCCACTTGCTTTGAAGACGTGGTTGGAACGTCTTCTTTTTCCACGATGCTCCTCGTGGGTGGGG
GTCCATCTTTGGGACCACTGTCGGCAGAGGCATCTTGAACGATAGCCTTTCCTTTATCGCAATGATGGCA
TTTGTAGGTGCCACCTTCCTTTTCTACTGTCCTTTTGATGAAGTGACAGATAGCTGGGCAATGGAATCCG
AGGAGGTTTCCCGATATTACCCTTTGTTGAAAAGTCTCAATAGCCCTTTGGTCTTCTGAGACTGTATCTT
TGATATTCTTGGAGTAGACGAGAGTGTCGTGCTCCACCATGTTATCACATCAATCCACTTGCTTTGAAGA
CGTGGTTGGAACGTCTTCTTTTTCCACGATGCTCCTCGTGGGTGGGGGTCCATCTTTGGGACCACTGTCG
GCAGAGGCATCTTGAACGATAGCCTTTCCTTTATCGCAATGATGGCATTTGTAGGTGCCACCTTCCTTTT
CTACTGTCCTTTTGATGAAGTGACAGATAGCTGGGCAATGGAATCCGAGGAGGTTTCCCGATATTACCCT
TTGTTGAAAAGTCTCAATAGCCCTTTGGTCTTCTGAGACTGTATCTTTGATTTGGAGTAGACGAGAGTGT
CGTGCTCCACCATGTTGGGCCCGGCGCGCCGAATTCCCGGGGATCCGTCGAGGATCAGGATATTCTTGTT
TAAGATGTTGAACTCTATGGAGGTTTGTATGAACTGATGATCTAGGACCGGATAAGTTCCCTTCTTCATA
GCGAACTTATTCAAAGAATGTTTTGTGTATCATTCTTGTTACATTGTTATTAATGAAAAAATATTATTGG
TCATTGGACTGAACACGAGTGTTAAATATGGACCAGGCCCCAAATAAGATCCATTGATATATGAATTAAA
TAACAAGAATAAATCGAGTCACCAAACCACTTGCCTTTTTTAACGAGACTTGTTCACCAACTTGATACAA
AAGTCATTATCCTATGCAAATCAATAATCATACAAAAATATCCAATAACACTAAAAAATTAAAAGAAATG
GATAATTTCACAATATGTTATACGATAAAGAAGTTACTTTTCCAAGAAATTCACTGATTTTATAAGCCCA
CTTGCATTAGATAAATGGCAAAAAAAAACAAAAAGGAAAAGAAATAAAGCACGAAGAATTCTAGAAAATA
CGAAATACGCTTCAATGCAGTGGGACCCACGGTTCAATTATTGCCAATTTTCAGCTCCACCGTATATTTA
AAAAATAAAACGATAATGCTAAAAAAATATAAATCGTAACGATCGTTAAATCTCAACGGCTGGATCTTAT
GACGACCGTTAGAAATTGTGGTTGTCGACGAGTCAGTAATAAACGGCGTCAAAGTGGTTGCAGCCGGCAC
ACACGAGTCGTGTTTATCAACTCAAAGCACAAATACTTTTCCTCAACCTAAAAATAAGGCAATTAGCCAA
AAACAACTTTGCGTGTAAACAACGCTCAATACACGTGTCATTTTATTATTAGCTATTGCTTCACCGCCTT
AGCTTTCTCGTGACCTAGTCGTCCTCGTCTTTTCTTCTTCTTCTTCTATAAAACAATACCCAAAGAGCTC
TTCTTCTTCACAATTCAGATTTCAATTTCTCAAAATCTTAAAAACTTTCTCTCAATTCTCTCTACCGTGA
TCAAGGTAAATTTCTGTGTTCCTTATTCTCTCAAAATCTTCGATTTTGTTTTCGTTCGATCCCAATTTCG
TATATGTTCTTTGGTTTAGATTCTGTTAATCTTAGATCGAAGACGATTTTCTGGGTTTGATCGTTAGATA
TCATCTTAATTCTCGATTAGGGTTTCATAAATATCATCCGATTTGTTCAAATAATTTGAGTTTTGTCGAA
TAATTACTCTTCGATTTGTGATTTCTATCTAGATCTGGTGTTAGTTTCTAGTTTGTGCGATCGAATTTGT
CGATTAATCTGAGTTTTTCTGATTAACAGATGAAGCTTATGGGTACCGTGAGCAAGGGCGAGGAGGATAA
CATGGCCATCATCAAGGAGTTCATGCGCTTCAAGGTGCACATGGAGGGCTCCGTGAACGGCCACGAGTTC
GAGATCGAGGGCGAGGGCGAGGGCCGCCCCTACGAGGGCACCCAGACCGCCAAGCTGAAGGTGACCAAGG
GTGGCCCCCTGCCCTTCGCCTGGGACATCCTGTCCCCTCAGTTCATGTACGGCTCCAAGGCCTACGTGAA
GCACCCCGCCGACATCCCCGACTACTTGAAGCTGTCCTTCCCCGAGGGCTTCAAGTGGGAGCGCGTGATG
AACTTCGAGGACGGCGGCGTGGTGACCGTGACCCAGGACTCCTCCCTGCAGGACGGCGAGTTCATCTACA
AGGTGAAGCTGCGCGGCACCAACTTCCCCTCCGACGGCCCCGTAATGCAGAAGAAGACCATGGGCTGGGA
GGCCTCCTCCGAGCGGATGTACCCCGAGGACGGCGCCCTGAAGGGCGAGATCAAGCAGAGGCTGAAGCTG
AAGGACGGCGGCCACTACGACGCTGAGGTCAAGACCACCTACAAGGCCAAGAAGCCCGTGCAGCTGCCCG
GCGCCTACAACGTCAACATCAAGTTGGACATCACCTCCCACAACGAGGACTACACCATCGTGGAACAGTA
CGAACGCGCCGAGGGCCGCCACTCCACCGGCGGCATGGACGAGCTGTACAAGGCATGCATGGAGCAAAAG
CTCATTTCTGAAGAGGACTTGAATTCCTGCAGCCCGGGGGATCCACTAGTTCTAGAGCTCGGCGACGGCG
GCAGCGGCGGCGGCAGCCGGGACCACATGGTGCTGCACGAGTACGTGAACGCCGCCGGCATCACATGAAG
ATCTATCTAAACG
