Features (pLannotate 1.2.2; 18 found; start..end, strand, type, name):
      5..23      +  CDS            9xHis (fragment): 9xHis affinity tag
     58..310     +  terminator     NOS terminator: nopaline synthase terminator and poly(A) signal
    332..356     +  misc_feature   RB T-DNA repeat: right border repeat from nopaline C58 T-DNA
    696..1097    +  CDS            Y4CG_SINFN (fragment): Protein inferred from homology: Swiss-Prot protein existence level 3. From Sinorhizobium fredii (strain NBRC 101917 / NGR234).
   1657..2286    +  CDS            pVS1 StaA: stability protein from the Pseudomonas plasmid pVS1 (Heeb et al., 2000)
   2715..3788    +  CDS            pVS1 RepA: replication protein from the Pseudomonas plasmid pVS1 (Heeb et al., 2000)
   3854..4048    +  rep_origin     pVS1 oriV: origin of replication for the Pseudomonas plasmid pVS1 (Heeb et al., 2000)
   4251..4290    +  CDS            rop (fragment): Rop protein, which maintains plasmids at low copy number; rop
   4392..4532    +  misc_feature   bom: basis of mobility region from pBR322
   4718..5306    -  rep_origin     ori: high-copy-number ColE1/pMB1/pBR322/pUC origin of replication
   5393..6187    -  CDS            KanR: aminoglycoside phosphotransferase; aphA-3; confers resistance to kanamycin
   6612..6636    +  misc_feature   LB T-DNA repeat: left border repeat from nopaline C58 T-DNA
   6714..6888    -  polyA_signal   CaMV poly(A) signal: cauliflower mosaic virus polyadenylation signal
   6929..7954    -  CDS            HygR: hygromycin B phosphotransferase confers resistance to hygromycin
   8021..8697    -  promoter       CaMV 35S promoter (enhanced): cauliflower mosaic virus 35S promoter with a duplicated enhancer region
  10133..10837   +  CDS            mCherry: mCherry is a basic (constitutively fluorescent) red fluorescent protein published in 2004, derived from Discosoma sp.. It is reported to be a very rapidly-maturing monomer with low acid sensitivity.
  10847..10876   +  CDS            Myc: Myc (human c-Myc proto-oncogene) epitope tag
  10876..10913   -  misc_feature   MCS (fragment): pBluescript multiple cloning site
>Addgene plasmid #97395 | PEP109E | addgene full sequence | sequence record 192970 | Addgene NGS Result
CTAGCCACCACCACCACCACCACGTGTGAATTACAGGTGACCAGCTCGAATTTCCCCGATCGTTCAAACA
TTTGGCAATAAAGTTTCTTAAGATTGAATCCTGTTGCCGGTCTTGCGATGATTATCATATAATTTCTGTT
GAATTACGTTAAGCATGTAATAATTAACATGTAATGCATGACGTTATTTATGAGATGGGTTTTTATGATT
AGAGTCCCGCAATTATACATTTAATACGCGATAGAAAACAAAATATAGCGCGCAAACTAGGATAAATTAT
CGCGCGCGGTGTCATCTATGTTACTAGATCGGGAATTAAACTATCAGTGTTTGACAGGATATATTGGCGG
GTAAACCTAAGAGAAAAGAGCGTTTATTAGAATAATCGGATATTTAAAAGGGCGTGAAAAGGTTTATCCG
TTCGTCCATTTGTATGTGCATGCCAACCACAGGGTTCCCCTCGGGATCAAAGTACTTTGATCCAACCCCT
CCGCTGCTATAGTGCAGTCGGCTTCTGACGTTCAGTGCAGCCGTCTTCTGAAAACGACATGTCGCACAAG
TCCTAAGTTACGCGACAGGCTGCCGCCCTGCCCTTTTCCTGGCGTTTTCTTGTCGCGTGTTTTAGTCGCA
TAAAGTAGAATACTTGCGACTAGAACCGGAGACATTACGCCATGAACAAGAGCGCCGCCGCTGGCCTGCT
GGGCTATGCCCGCGTCAGCACCGACGACCAGGACTTGACCAACCAACGGGCCGAACTGCACGCGGCCGGC
TGCACCAAGCTGTTTTCCGAGAAGATCACCGGCACCAGGCGCGACCGCCCGGAGCTGGCCAGGATGCTTG
ACCACCTACGCCCTGGCGACGTTGTGACAGTGACCAGGCTAGACCGCCTGGCCCGCAGCACCCGCGACCT
ACTGGACATTGCCGAGCGCATCCAGGAGGCCGGCGCGGGCCTGCGTAGCCTGGCAGAGCCGTGGGCCGAC
ACCACCACGCCGGCCGGCCGCATGGTGTTGACCGTGTTCGCCGGCATTGCCGAGTTCGAGCGTTCCCTAA
TCATCGACCGCACCCGGAGCGGGCGCGAGGCCGCCAAGGCCCGAGGCGTGAAGTTTGGCCCCCGCCCTAC
CCTCACCCCGGCACAGATCGCGCACGCCCGCGAGCTGATCGACCAGGAAGGCCGCACCGTGAAAGAGGCG
GCTGCACTGCTTGGCGTGCATCGCTCGACCCTGTACCGCGCACTTGAGCGCAGCGAGGAAGTGACGCCCA
CCGAGGCCAGGCGGCGCGGTGCCTTCCGTGAGGACGCATTGACCGAGGCCGACGCCCTGGCGGCCGCCGA
GAATGAACGCCAAGAGGAACAAGCATGAAACCGCACCAGGACGGCCAGGACGAACCGTTTTTCATTACCG
AAGAGATCGAGGCGGAGATGATCGCGGCCGGGTACGTGTTCGAGCCGCCCGCGCACGTCTCAACCGTGCG
GCTGCATGAAATCCTGGCCGGTTTGTCTGATGCCAAGCTGGCGGCCTGGCCGGCCAGCTTGGCCGCTGAA
GAAACCGAGCGCCGCCGTCTAAAAAGGTGATGTGTATTTGAGTAAAACAGCTTGCGTCATGCGGTCGCTG
CGTATATGATGCGATGAGTAAATAAACAAATACGCAAGGGGAACGCATGAAGGTTATCGCTGTACTTAAC
CAGAAAGGCGGGTCAGGCAAGACGACCATCGCAACCCATCTAGCCCGCGCCCTGCAACTCGCCGGGGCCG
ATGTTCTGTTAGTCGATTCCGATCCCCAGGGCAGTGCCCGCGATTGGGCGGCCGTGCGGGAAGATCAACC
GCTAACCGTTGTCGGCATCGACCGCCCGACGATTGACCGCGACGTGAAGGCCATCGGCCGGCGCGACTTC
GTAGTGATCGACGGAGCGCCCCAGGCGGCGGACTTGGCTGTGTCCGCGATCAAGGCAGCCGACTTCGTGC
TGATTCCGGTGCAGCCAAGCCCTTACGACATATGGGCCACCGCCGACCTGGTGGAGCTGGTTAAGCAGCG
CATTGAGGTCACGGATGGAAGGCTACAAGCGGCCTTTGTCGTGTCGCGGGCGATCAAAGGCACGCGCATC
GGCGGTGAGGTTGCCGAGGCGCTGGCCGGGTACGAGCTGCCCATTCTTGAGTCCCGTATCACGCAGCGCG
TGAGCTACCCAGGCACTGCCGCCGCCGGCACAACCGTTCTTGAATCAGAACCCGAGGGCGACGCTGCCCG
CGAGGTCCAGGCGCTGGCCGCTGAAATTAAATCAAAACTCATTTGAGTTAATGAGGTAAAGAGAAAATGA
GCAAAAGCACAAACACGCTAAGTGCCGGCCGTCCGAGCGCACGCAGCAGCAAGGCTGCAACGTTGGCCAG
CCTGGCAGACACGCCAGCCATGAAGCGGGTCAACTTTCAGTTGCCGGCGGAGGATCACACCAAGCTGAAG
ATGTACGCGGTACGCCAAGGCAAGACCATTACCGAGCTGCTATCTGAATACATCGCGCAGCTACCAGAGT
AAATGAGCAAATGAATAAATGAGTAGATGAATTTTAGCGGCTAAAGGAGGCGGCATGGAAAATCAAGAAC
AACCAGGCACCGACGCCGTGGAATGCCCCATGTGTGGAGGAACGGGCGGTTGGCCAGGCGTAAGCGGCTG
GGTTGCCTGCCGGCCCTGCAATGGCACTGGAACCCCCAAGCCCGAGGAATCGGCGTGAGCGGTCGCAAAC
CATCCGGCCCGGTACAAATCGGCGCGGCGCTGGGTGATGACCTGGTGGAGAAGTTGAAGGCCGCGCAGGC
CGCCCAGCGGCAACGCATCGAGGCAGAAGCACGCCCCGGTGAATCGTGGCAAGCGGCCGCTGATCGAATC
CGCAAAGAATCCCGGCAACCGCCGGCAGCCGGTGCGCCGTCGATTAGGAAGCCGCCCAAGGGCGACGAGC
AACCAGATTTTTTCGTTCCGATGCTCTATGACGTGGGCACCCGCGATAGTCGCAGCATCATGGACGTGGC
CGTTTTCCGTCTGTCGAAGCGTGACCGACGAGCTGGCGAGGTGATCCGCTACGAGCTTCCAGACGGGCAC
GTAGAGGTTTCCGCAGGGCCGGCCGGCATGGCCAGTGTGTGGGATTACGACCTGGTACTGATGGCGGTTT
CCCATCTAACCGAATCCATGAACCGATACCGGGAAGGGAAGGGAGACAAGCCCGGCCGCGTGTTCCGTCC
ACACGTTGCGGACGTACTCAAGTTCTGCCGGCGAGCCGATGGCGGAAAGCAGAAAGACGACCTGGTAGAA
ACCTGCATTCGGTTAAACACCACGCACGTTGCCATGCAGCGTACGAAGAAGGCCAAGAACGGCCGCCTGG
TGACGGTATCCGAGGGTGAAGCCTTGATTAGCCGCTACAAGATCGTAAAGAGCGAAACCGGGCGGCCGGA
GTACATCGAGATCGAGCTAGCTGATTGGATGTACCGCGAGATCACAGAAGGCAAGAACCCGGACGTGCTG
ACGGTTCACCCCGATTACTTTTTGATCGATCCCGGCATCGGCCGTTTTCTCTACCGCCTGGCACGCCGCG
CCGCAGGCAAGGCAGAAGCCAGATGGTTGTTCAAGACGATCTACGAACGCAGTGGCAGCGCCGGAGAGTT
CAAGAAGTTCTGTTTCACCGTGCGCAAGCTGATCGGGTCAAATGACCTGCCGGAGTACGATTTGAAGGAG
GAGGCGGGGCAGGCTGGCCCGATCCTAGTCATGCGCTACCGCAACCTGATCGAGGGCGAAGCATCCGCCG
GTTCCTAATGTACGGAGCAGATGCTAGGGCAAATTGCCCTAGCAGGGGAAAAAGGTCGAAAAGGTCTCTT
TCCTGTGGATAGCACGTACATTGGGAACCCAAAGCCGTACATTGGGAACCGGAACCCGTACATTGGGAAC
CCAAAGCCGTACATTGGGAACCGGTCACACATGTAAGTGACTGATATAAAAGAGAAAAAAGGCGATTTTT
CCGCCTAAAACTCTTTAAAACTTATTAAAACTCTTAAAACCCGCCTGGCCTGTGCATAACTGTCTGGCCA
GCGCACAGCCGAAGAGCTGCAAAAAGCGCCTACCCTTCGGTCGCTGCGCTCCCTACGCCCCGCCGCTTCG
CGTCGGCCTATCGCGGCCGCTGGCCGCTCAAAAATGGCTGGCCTACGGCCAGGCAATCTACCAGGGCGCG
GACAAGCCGCGCCGTCGCCACTCGACCGCCGGCGCCCACATCAAGGCACCCTGCCTCGCGCGTTTCGGTG
ATGACGGTGAAAACCTCTGACACATGCAGCTCCCGGAGACGGTCACAGCTTGTCTGTAAGCGGATGCCGG
GAGCAGACAAGCCCGTCAGGGCGCGTCAGCGGGTGTTGGCGGGTGTCGGGGCGCAGCCATGACCCAGTCA
CGTAGCGATAGCGGAGTGTATACTGGCTTAACTATGCGGCATCAGAGCAGATTGTACTGAGAGTGCACCA
TATGCGGTGTGAAATACCGCACAGATGCGTAAGGAGAAAATACCGCATCAGGCGCTCTTCCGCTTCCTCG
CTCACTGACTCGCTGCGCTCGGTCGTTCGGCTGCGGCGAGCGGTATCAGCTCACTCAAAGGCGGTAATAC
GGTTATCCACAGAATCAGGGGATAACGCAGGAAAGAACATGTGAGCAAAAGGCCAGCAAAAGGCCAGGAA
CCGTAAAAAGGCCGCGTTGCTGGCGTTTTTCCATAGGCTCCGCCCCCCTGACGAGCATCACAAAAATCGA
CGCTCAAGTCAGAGGTGGCGAAACCCGACAGGACTATAAAGATACCAGGCGTTTCCCCCTGGAAGCTCCC
TCGTGCGCTCTCCTGTTCCGACCCTGCCGCTTACCGGATACCTGTCCGCCTTTCTCCCTTCGGGAAGCGT
GGCGCTTTCTCATAGCTCACGCTGTAGGTATCTCAGTTCGGTGTAGGTCGTTCGCTCCAAGCTGGGCTGT
GTGCACGAACCCCCCGTTCAGCCCGACCGCTGCGCCTTATCCGGTAACTATCGTCTTGAGTCCAACCCGG
TAAGACACGACTTATCGCCACTGGCAGCAGCCACTGGTAACAGGATTAGCAGAGCGAGGTATGTAGGCGG
TGCTACAGAGTTCTTGAAGTGGTGGCCTAACTACGGCTACACTAGAAGGACAGTATTTGGTATCTGCGCT
CTGCTGAAGCCAGTTACCTTCGGAAAAAGAGTTGGTAGCTCTTGATCCGGCAAACAAACCACCGCTGGTA
GCGGTGGTTTTTTTGTTTGCAAGCAGCAGATTACGCGCAGAAAAAAAGGATCTCAAGAAGATCCTTTGAT
CTTTTCTACGGGGTCTGACGCTCAGTGGAACGAAAACTCACGTTAAGGGATTTTGGTCATGCATTCTAGG
TACTAAAACAATTCATCCAGTAAAATATAATATTTTATTTTCTCCCAATCAGGCTTGATCCCCAGTAAGT
CAAAAAATAGCTCGACATACTGTTCTTCCCCGATATCCTCCCTGATCGACCGGACGCAGAAGGCAATGTC
ATACCACTTGTCCGCCCTGCCGCTTCTCCCAAGATCAATAAAGCCACTTACTTTGCCATCTTTCACAAAG
ATGTTGCTGTCTCCCAGGTCGCCGTGGGAAAAGACAAGTTCCTCTTCGGGCTTTTCCGTCTTTAAAAAAT
CATACAGCTCGCGCGGATCTTTAAATGGAGTGTCTTCTTCCCAGTTTTCGCAATCCACATCGGCCAGATC
GTTATTCAGTAAGTAATCCAATTCGGCTAAGCGGCTGTCTAAGCTATTCGTATAGGGACAATCCGATATG
TCGATGGAGTGAAAGAGCCTGATGCACTCCGCATACAGCTCGATAATCTTTTCAGGGCTTTGTTCATCTT
CATACTCTTCCGAGCAAAGGACGCCATCGGCCTCACTCATGAGCAGATTGCTCCAGCCATCATGCCGTTC
AAAGTGCAGGACCTTTGGAACAGGCAGCTTTCCTTCCAGCCATAGCATCATGTCCTTTTCCCGTTCCACA
TCATAGGTGGTCCCTTTATACCGGCTGTCCGTCATTTTTAAATATAGGTTTTCATTTTCTCCCACCAGCT
TATATACCTTAGCAGGAGACATTCCTTCCGTATCTTTTACGCAGCGGTATTTTTCGATCAGTTTTTTCAA
TTCCGGTGATATTCTCATTTTAGCCATTTATTATTTCCTTCCTCTTTTCTACAGTATTTAAAGATACCCC
AAGAAGCTAATTATAACAAGACGAACTCCAATTCACTGTTCCTTGCATTCTAAAACCTTAAATACCAGAA
AACAGCTTTTTCAAAGTTGTTTTCAAAGTTGGCGTATAACATAGTATCGACGGAGCCGATTTTGAAACCG
CGGTGATCACAGGCAGCAACGCTCTGTCATCGTTACAATCAACATGCTACCCTCCGCGAGATCATCCGTG
TTTCAAACCCGGCAGCTTAGTTGCCGTTCTTCCGAATAGCATCGGTAACATGAGCAAAGTCTGCCGCCTT
ACAACGGCTCTCCCGCTGACGCCGTCCCGGACTGATGGGCTGCCTGTATCGAGTGGTGATTTTGTGCCGA
GCTGCCGGTCGGGGAGCTGTTGGCTGGCTGGTGGCAGGATATATTGTGGTGTAAACAAATTGACGCTTAG
ACAACTTAATAACACATTGCGGACGTTTTTAATGTACTGAATTAACGCCGAATTAATTCGGGGGATCTGG
ATTTTAGTACTGGATTTTGGTTTTAGGAATTAGAAATTTTATTGATAGAAGTATTTTACAAATACAAATA
CATACTAAGGGTTTCTTATATGCTCAACACATGAGCGAAACCCTATAGGAACCCTAATTCCCTTATCTGG
GAACTACTCACACATTATTATGGAGAAACTCGAGCTTGTCGATCGACAGATCCCGGTCGGCATCTACTCT
ATTTCTTTGCCCTCGGACGAGTGCTGGGGCGTCGGTTTCCACTATCGGCGAGTACTTCTACACAGCCATC
GGTCCAGACGGCCGCGCTTCTGCGGGCGATTTGTGTACGCCCGACAGTCCCGGCTCCGGATCGGACGATT
GCGTCGCATCGACCCTGCGCCCAAGCTGCATCATCGAAATTGCCGTCAACCAAGCTCTGATAGAGTTGGT
CAAGACCAATGCGGAGCATATACGCCCGGAGTCGTGGCGATCCTGCAAGCTCCGGATGCCTCCGCTCGAA
GTAGCGCGTCTGCTGCTCCATACAAGCCAACCACGGCCTCCAGAAGAAGATGTTGGCGACCTCGTATTGG
GAATCCCCGAACATCGCCTCGCTCCAGTCAATGACCGCTGTTATGCGGCCATTGTCCGTCAGGACATTGT
TGGAGCCGAAATCCGCGTGCACGAGGTGCCGGACTTCGGGGCAGTCCTCGGCCCAAAGCATCAGCTCATC
GAGAGCCTGCGCGACGGACGCACTGACGGTGTCGTCCATCACAGTTTGCCAGTGATACACATGGGGATCA
GCAATCGCGCATATGAAATCACGCCATGTAGTGTATTGACCGATTCCTTGCGGTCCGAATGGGCCGAACC
CGCTCGTCTGGCTAAGATCGGCCGCAGCGATCGCATCCATAGCCTCCGCGACCGGTTGTAGAACAGCGGG
CAGTTCGGTTTCAGGCAGGTCTTGCAACGTGACACCCTGTGAACGGCGGGAGATGCAATAGGTCAGGCTC
TCGCTAAACTCCCCAATGTCAAGCACTTCCGGAATCGGGAGCGCGGCCGATGCAAAGTGCCGATAAACAT
AACGATCTTTGTAGAAACCATCGGCGCAGCTATTTACCCGCAGGACATATCCACGCCCTCCTACATCGAA
GCTGAAAGCACGAGATTCTTCGCCCTCCGAGAGCTGCATCAGGTCGGAGACGCTGTCGAACTTTTCGATC
AGAAACTTCTCGACAGACGTCGCGGTGAGTTCAGGCTTTTTCATATCTCATTGCCCCCCGGATCTGCGAA
AGCTCGAGAGAGATAGATTTGTAGAGAGAGACTGGTGATTTCAGCGTGTCCTCTCCAAATGAAATGAACT
TCCTTATATAGAGGAAGGGTCTTGCGAAGGATAGTGGGATTGTGCGTCATCCCTTACGTCAGTGGAGATA
TCACATCAATCCACTTGCTTTGAAGACGTGGTTGGAACGTCTTCTTTTTCCACGATGCTCCTCGTGGGTG
GGGGTCCATCTTTGGGACCACTGTCGGCAGAGGCATCTTGAACGATAGCCTTTCCTTTATCGCAATGATG
GCATTTGTAGGTGCCACCTTCCTTTTCTACTGTCCTTTTGATGAAGTGACAGATAGCTGGGCAATGGAAT
CCGAGGAGGTTTCCCGATATTACCCTTTGTTGAAAAGTCTCAATAGCCCTTTGGTCTTCTGAGACTGTAT
CTTTGATATTCTTGGAGTAGACGAGAGTGTCGTGCTCCACCATGTTCACATCAATCCACTTGCTTTGAAG
ACGTGGTTGGAACGTCTTCTTTTTCCACGATGCTCCTCGTGGGTGGGGGTCCATCTTTGGGACCACTGTC
GGCAGAGGCATCTTGAACGATAGCCTTTCCTTTATCGCAATGATGGCATTTGTAGGTGCCACCTTCCTTT
TCTACTGTCCTTTTGATGAAGTGACAGATAGCTGGGCAATGGAATCCGAGGAGGTTTCCCGATATTACCC
TTTGTTGAAAAGTCTCAATAGCCCTTTGGTCTTCTGAGACTGTATCTTTGATATTCTTGGAGTAGACGAG
AGTGTCGTGCTCCACCATGTTGGGCCCGGCGCGCCGAATTCCCGGGGATCCGTCGAGGATCAGGATATTC
TTGTTTAAGATGTTGAACTCTATGGAGGTTTGTATGAACTGATGATCTAGGACCGGATAAGTTCCCTTCT
TCATAGCGAACTTATTCAAAGAATGTTTTGTGTATCATTCTTGTTACATTGTTATTAATGAAAAAATATT
ATTGGTCATTGGACTGAACACGAGTGTTAAATATGGACCAGGCCCCAAATAAGATCCATTGATATATGAA
TTAAATAACAAGAATAAATCGAGTCACCAAACCACTTGCCTTTTTTAACGAGACTTGTTCACCAACTTGA
TACAAAAGTCATTATCCTATGCAAATCAATAATCATACAAAAATATCCAATAACACTAAAAAATTAAAAG
AAATGGATAATTTCACAATATGTTATACGATAAAGAAGTTACTTTTCCAAGAAATTCACTGATTTTATAA
GCCCACTTGCATTAGATAAATGGCAAAAAAAAACAAAAAGGAAAAGAAATAAAGCACGAAGAATTCTAGA
AAATACGAAATACGCTTCAATGCAGTGGGACCCACGGTTCAATTATTGCCAATTTTCAGCTCCACCGTAT
ATTTAAAAAATAAAACGATAATGCTAAAAAAATATAAATCGTAACGATCGTTAAATCTCAACGGCTGGAT
CTTATGACGACCGTTAGAAATTGTGGTTGTCGACGAGTCAGTAATAAACGGCGTCAAAGTGGTTGCAGCC
GGCACACACGAGTCGTGTTTATCAACTCAAAGCACAAATACTTTTCCTCAACCTAAAAATAAGGCAATTA
GCCAAAAACAACTTTGCGTGTAAACAACGCTCAATACACGTGTCATTTTATTATTAGCTATTGCTTCACC
GCCTTAGCTTTCTCGTGACCTAGTCGTCCTCGTCTTTTCTTCTTCTTCTTCTATAAAACAATACCCAAAG
AGCTCTTCTTCTTCACAATTCAGATTTCAATTTCTCAAAATCTTAAAAACTTTCTCTCAATTCTCTCTAC
CGTGATCAAGGTAAATTTCTGTGTTCCTTATTCTCTCAAAATCTTCGATTTTGTTTTCGTTCGATCCCAA
TTTCGTATATGTTCTTTGGTTTAGATTCTGTTAATCTTAGATCGAAGACGATTTTCTGGGTTTGATCGTT
AGATATCATCTTAATTCTCGATTAGGGTTTCATAAATATCATCCGATTTGTTCAAATAATTTGAGTTTTG
TCGAATAATTACTCTTCGATTTGTGATTTCTATCTAGATCTGGTGTTAGTTTCTAGTTTGTGCGATCGAA
TTTGTCGATTAATCTGAGTTTTTCTGATTAACAGATGAAGCTTATGGGTACCGTGAGCAAGGGCGAGGAG
GATAACATGGCCATCATCAAGGAGTTCATGCGCTTCAAGGTGCACATGGAGGGCTCCGTGAACGGCCACG
AGTTCGAGATCGAGGGCGAGGGCGAGGGCCGCCCCTACGAGGGCACCCAGACCGCCAAGCTGAAGGTGAC
CAAGGGTGGCCCCCTGCCCTTCGCCTGGGACATCCTGTCCCCTCAGTTCATGTACGGCTCCAAGGCCTAC
GTGAAGCACCCCGCCGACATCCCCGACTACTTGAAGCTGTCCTTCCCCGAGGGCTTCAAGTGGGAGCGCG
TGATGAACTTCGAGGACGGCGGCGTGGTGACCGTGACCCAGGACTCCTCCCTGCAGGACGGCGAGTTCAT
CTACAAGGTGAAGCTGCGCGGCACCAACTTCCCCTCCGACGGCCCCGTAATGCAGAAGAAGACCATGGGC
TGGGAGGCCTCCTCCGAGCGGATGTACCCCGAGGACGGCGCCCTGAAGGGCGAGATCAAGCAGAGGCTGA
AGCTGAAGGACGGCGGCCACTACGACGCTGAGGTCAAGACCACCTACAAGGCCAAGAAGCCCGTGCAGCT
GCCCGGCGCCTACAACGTCAACATCAAGTTGGACATCACCTCCCACAACGAGGACTACACCATCGTGGAA
CAGTACGAACGCGCCGAGGGCCGCCACTCCACCGGCGGCATGGACGAGCTGTACAAGGCATGCATGGAGC
AAAAGCTCATTTCTGAAGAGGACTTGAATTCCTGCAGCCCGGGGGATCCACTAGTTCTAGAGCTCGGCGA
CGGCGGCAGCGGCGGCGGCAGCCGGGACCACATGGTGCTGCACGAGTACGTGAACGCCGCCGGCATCACA
TGAAGATCTATCTAAACG
